>Addgene plasmid #26825 | pXP118 | depositor full sequence | sequence record 12693 | Author sequence
TCGCGCGTTTCGGTGATGACGGTGAAAACCTCTGACACATGCAGCTCCCGGAGACGGTCACAGCTTGTCT
GTAAGCGGATGCCGGGAGCAGACAAGCCCGTCAGGGCGCGTCAGCGGGTGTTGGCGGGTGTCGGGGCTGG
CTTAACTATGCGGCATCAGAGCAGATTGTACTGAGAGTGCACCATATGCGGTGTGAAATACCGCACAGAT
GCGTAAGGAGAAAATACCGCATCAGGCGCCATTCGCCATTCAGGCTGCGCAACTGTTGGGAAGGGCGATC
GGTGCGGGCCTCTTCGCTATTACGCCAGCTGGCGAAAGGGGGATGTGCTGCAAGGCGATTAAGTTGGGTA
ACGCCAGGGTTTTCCCAGTCACGACGTTGTAAAACGACGGCCAGTGCCAAGCTTGCATGCCTGCAGGTCG
ACTCTAGAGGATCCCCGGGATAACTTCGTATAATGTATGCTATACGAAGTTATGGGTAATAACTGATATA
ATTAAATTGAAGCTCTAATTTGTGAGTTTAGTATACATGCATTTACTTATAATACAGTTTTTTAGTTTTG
CTGGCCGCATCTTCTCAAATATGCTTCCCAGCCTGCTTTTCTGTAACGTTCACCCTCTACCTTAGCATCC
CTTCCCTTTGCAAATAGTCCTCTTCCAACAATAATAATGTCAGATCCTGTAGAGACCACATCATCCACGG
TTCTATACTGTTGACCCAATGCGTCTCCCTTGTCATCTAAACCCACACCGGGTGTCATAATCAACCAATC
GTAACCTTCATCTCTTCCACCCATGTCTCTTTGAGCAATAAAGCCGATAACAAAATCTTTGTCGCTCTTC
GCAATGTCAACAGTACCCTTAGTATATTCTCCAGTAGCTAGGGAGCCCTTGCATGACAATTCTGCTAACA
TCAAAAGGCCTCTAGGTTCCTTTGTTACTTCTTCCGCCGCCTGCTTCAAACCGCTAACAATACCTGGGCC
CACCACACCGTGTGCATTCGTAATGTCTGCCCATTCTGCTATTCTGTATACACCCGCAGAGTACTGCAAT
TTGACTGTATTACCAATGTCAGCAAATTTTCTGTCTTCGAAGAGTAAAAAATTGTACTTGGCGGATAATG
CCTTTAGCGGCTTAACTGTGCCCTCCATGGAAAAATCAGTCAAGATATCCACATGTGTTTTTAGTAAACA
AATTTTGGGACCTAATGCTTCAACTAACTCCAGTAATTCCTTGGTGGTACGAACATCCAATGAAGCACAC
AAGTTTGTTTGCTTTTCGTGCATGATATTAAATAGCTTGGCAGCAACAGGACTAGGATGAGTAGCAGCAC
GTTCCTTATATGTAGCTTTCGACATGATTTATCTTCGTTTCCTGCAGGTTTTTGTTCTGTGCAGTTGGGT
TAAGAATACTGGGCAATTTCATGTTTCTTCAACACCACATATGCGTATATATACCAATCTAAGTCTGTGC
TCCTTCCTTCGTTCTTCCTTCTGCTCGGAGATTACCGAATCAAAAAAATTTCAAAGAAACCGGAATCAAA
AAAAAGAACAAAAAAAAAAAAGATGAATTGAAAAGCTTTATGGACCCTGATAACTTCGTATAATGTATGC
TATACGAAGTTATCCCGGGTACCGAGCTCGAATTCGTAACTTACACGCGCCTCGTATCTTTTAATGATGG
AATAATTTGGGAATTTACTCTGTGTTTATTTATTTTTATGTTTTGTATTTGGATTTTAGAAAGTAAATAA
AGAAGGTAGAAGAGTTACGGAATGAAGAAAAAAAAATAAACAAAGGTTTAAAAAATTTCAACAAAAAGCG
TACTTTACATATATATTTATTAGACAAGAAAAGCAGATTAAATAGATATACATTCGATTAACGATAAGTA
AAATGTAAAATCACAGGATTTTCGTGTGTGGTCTTCTACACAGACAAGATGAAACAATTCGGCATTAATA
CCTGAGAGCAGGAAGAGCAAGATAAAAGGTAGTATTTGTTGGCGATCCCCCTAGAGTCTTTTACATCTTC
GGAAAACAAAAACTATTTTTTCTTTAATTTCTTTTTTTACTTTCTATTTTTAATTTATATATTTATATTA
AAAAATTTAAATTATAATTATTTTTATAGCACGTGATGAATTCGTAATCATGGTCATAGCTGTTTCCTGT
GTGAAATTGTTATCCGCTCACAATTCCACACAACATACGAGCCGGAAGCATAAAGTGTAAAGCCTGGGGT
GCCTAATGAGTGAGCTAACTCACATTAATTGCGTTGCGCTCACTGCCCGCTTTCCAGTCGGGAAACCTGT
CGTGCCAGCTGCATTAATGAATCGGCCAACGCGCGGGGAGAGGCGGTTTGCGTATTGGGCGCTCTTCCGC
TTCCTCGCTCACTGACTCGCTGCGCTCGGTCGTTCGGCTGCGGCGAGCGGTATCAGCTCACTCAAAGGCG
GTAATACGGTTATCCACAGAATCAGGGGATAACGCAGGAAAGAACATGTGAGCAAAAGGCCAGCAAAAGG
CCAGGAACCGTAAAAAGGCCGCGTTGCTGGCGTTTTTCCATAGGCTCCGCCCCCCTGACGAGCATCACAA
AAATCGACGCTCAAGTCAGAGGTGGCGAAACCCGACAGGACTATAAAGATACCAGGCGTTTCCCCCTGGA
AGCTCCCTCGTGCGCTCTCCTGTTCCGACCCTGCCGCTTACCGGATACCTGTCCGCCTTTCTCCCTTCGG
GAAGCGTGGCGCTTTCTCATAGCTCACGCTGTAGGTATCTCAGTTCGGTGTAGGTCGTTCGCTCCAAGCT
GGGCTGTGTGCACGAACCCCCCGTTCAGCCCGACCGCTGCGCCTTATCCGGTAACTATCGTCTTGAGTCC
AACCCGGTAAGACACGACTTATCGCCACTGGCAGCAGCCACTGGTAACAGGATTAGCAGAGCGAGGTATG
TAGGCGGTGCTACAGAGTTCTTGAAGTGGTGGCCTAACTACGGCTACACTAGAAGGACAGTATTTGGTAT
CTGCGCTCTGCTGAAGCCAGTTACCTTCGGAAAAAGAGTTGGTAGCTCTTGATCCGGCAAACAAACCACC
GCTGGTAGCGGTGGTTTTTTTGTTTGCAAGCAGCAGATTACGCGCAGAAAAAAAGGATCTCAAGAAGATC
CTTTGATCTTTTCTACGGGGTCTGACGCTCAGTGGAACGAAAACTCACGTTAAGGGATTTTGGTCATGAG
ATTATCAAAAAGGATCTTCACCTAGATCCTTTTAAATTAAAAATGAAGTTTTAAATCAATCTAAAGTATA
TATGAGTAAACTTGGTCTGACAGTTACCAATGCTTAATCAGTGAGGCACCTATCTCAGCGATCTGTCTAT
TTCGTTCATCCATAGTTGCCTGACTCCCCGTCGTGTAGATAACTACGATACGGGAGGGCTTACCATCTGG
CCCCAGTGCTGCAATGATACCGCGAGACCCACGCTCACCGGCTCCAGATTTATCAGCAATAAACCAGCCA
GCCGGAAGGGCCGAGCGCAGAAGTGGTCCTGCAACTTTATCCGCCTCCATCCAGTCTATTAATTGTTGCC
GGGAAGCTAGAGTAAGTAGTTCGCCAGTTAATAGTTTGCGCAACGTTGTTGCCATTGCTACAGGCATCGT
GGTGTCACGCTCGTCGTTTGGTATGGCTTCATTCAGCTCCGGTTCCCAACGATCAAGGCGAGTTACATGA
TCCCCCATGTTGTGCAAAAAAGCGGTTAGCTCCTTCGGTCCTCCGATCGTTGTCAGAAGTAAGTTGGCCG
CAGTGTTATCACTCATGGTTATGGCAGCACTGCATAATTCTCTTACTGTCATGCCATCCGTAAGATGCTT
TTCTGTGACTGGTGAGTACTCAACCAAGTCATTCTGAGAATAGTGTATGCGGCGACCGAGTTGCTCTTGC
CCGGCGTCAATACGGGATAATACCGCGCCACATAGCAGAACTTTAAAAGTGCTCATCATTGGAAAACGTT
CTTCGGGGCGAAAACTCTCAAGGATCTTACCGCTGTTGAGATCCAGTTCGATGTAACCCACTCGTGCACC
CAACTGATCTTCAGCATCTTTTACTTTCACCAGCGTTTCTGGGTGAGCAAAAACAGGAAGGCAAAATGCC
GCAAAAAAGGGAATAAGGGCGACACGGAAATGTTGAATACTCATACTCTTCCTTTTTCAATATTGGCCGC
AAATTAAAGCCTTCGAGCGTCCCAAAACCTTCTCAAGCAAGGTTTTCAGTATAATGTTACATGCGTACAC
GCGTCTGTACAGAAAAAAAAGAAAAATTTGAAATATAAATAACGTTCTTAATACTAACATAACTATAAAA
AAATAAATAGGGACCTAGACTTCAGGTTGTCTAACTCCTTCCTTTTCGGTTAGAGCGGATGTGGGGGGAG
GGCGTGAATGTAAGCGTGACATAACTAATTACATGACTCGAGTGCGCAGATATCACTAGTATATTTGTTG
TAAAAAGTAGATAATTACTTCCTTGATGATCTGTAAAAAAGAGAAAAAGAAAGCATCTAAGAACTTGAAA
AACTACGAATTAGAAAAGACCAAATATGTATTTCTTGCATTGACCAATTTATGCAAGTTTATATATATGT
AAATGTAAGTTTCACGAGGTTCTACTAAACTAAACCACCCCCTTGGTTAGAAGAAAAGAGTGTGTGAGAA
CAGGCTGTTGTTGTCACACGATTCGGACAATTCTGTTTGAAAGAGAGAGAGTAACAGTACGATCGAACGA
ACTTTGCTCTGGAGATCACAGTGGGCATCATAGCATGTGGTACTAAACCCTTTCCCGCCATTCCAGAACC
TTCGATTGCTTGTTACAAAACCTGTGAGCCGTCGCTAGGACCTTGTTGTGTGACGAAATTGGAAGCTGCA
ATCAATAGGAAGACAGGAAGTCGAGCGTGTCTGGGTTTTTTCAGTTTTGTTCTTTTTGCAAACAAATCAC
GAGCGACGGTAATTTCTTTCTCGATAAGAGGCCACGTGCTTTATGAGGGTAACATCAATTCAAGAAGGAG
GGAAACACTTCCTTTTTCTGGCCCTGATAATAGTATGAGGGTGAAGCCAAAATAAAGGATTCGCGCCCAA
ATCGGCATCTTTAAATGCAGGTATGCGATAGTTCCTCACTCTTTCCTTACTCACGAGTAATTCTTGCAAA
TGCCTAATATTATTGAAGCATTTATCAGGGTTATTGTCTCATGAGCGGATACATATTTGAATGTATTTAG
AAAAATAAACAAATAGGGGTTCCGCGCACATTTCCCCGAAAAGTGCCACCTGACGTCTAAGAAACCATTA
TTATCATGACATTAACCTATAAAAATAGGCGTATCACGAGGCCCTTTCGTC
Features (pLannotate 1.2.2; 20 found; start..end, strand, type, name):
    137..236     +  misc_feature   bom (fragment): basis of mobility region from pBR322
    242..396     -  CDS            lacZα (fragment): LacZα fragment of β-galactosidase; lacZ fragment
    399..439     -  misc_feature   MCS (fragment): pUC18/19 multiple cloning site
    440..473     -  protein_bind   loxP: Cre-mediated recombination occurs in the 8-bp core sequence (GCATACAT). Cre recombinase
    552..1355    -  CDS            URA3: orotidine-5'-phosphate decarboxylase, required for uracil biosynthesis; S. cerevisiae URA3; yeast auxotrophic marker, counterselectable with 5-fluoroorotic acid (5-FOA)
   1356..1572    -  promoter       URA3 promoter: S. cerevisiae URA3
   1590..1623    -  protein_bind   loxP: Cre-mediated recombination occurs in the 8-bp core sequence (GCATACAT). Cre recombinase
   1624..1645    -  misc_feature   MCS (fragment): pUC18/19 multiple cloning site
   1646..2137    -  misc_feature   CEN/ARS: S. cerevisiae CEN6 centromere fused to an autonomously replicating sequence
   2137..2157    -  CDS            lacZα (fragment): LacZα fragment of β-galactosidase; lacZ fragment
   2177..2193    -  protein_bind   lac operator: The lac repressor binds to the lac operator to inhibit transcription in E. coli. This inhibition can be relieved by adding lactose or isopropyl-β-D-thiogalactopyranoside (IPTG). lac repressor encoded by lacI
   2201..2231    -  promoter       lac promoter: promoter for the E. coli lac operon
   2246..2267    -  protein_bind   CAP binding site: CAP binding activates transcription in the presence of cAMP. E. coli catabolite activator protein
   2280..2372    -  CDS            lacI (fragment): lac repressor; lacI; The lac repressor binds to the lac operator to inhibit transcription in E. coli. This inhibition can be relieved by adding lactose or isopropyl-β-D-thiogalactopyranoside (IPTG).
   2555..3143    -  rep_origin     ori: high-copy-number ColE1/pMB1/pBR322/pUC origin of replication
   3314..4174    -  CDS            AmpR: β-lactamase; bla; confers resistance to ampicillin, carbenicillin, and related antibiotics
   4175..4194    -  promoter       AmpR promoter (fragment): bla
   4199..4446    -  terminator     CYC1 terminator: S. cerevisiae CYC1; transcription terminator for CYC1
   5186..5276    -  promoter       AmpR promoter (fragment): bla
   5371..35      +  CDS            rop (fragment) (across the origin): Rop protein, which maintains plasmids at low copy number; rop
