[The description below was written by a language model from this plasmid's Addgene catalogue record and pLannotate feature annotations shown in this document.]
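Description:
pXP118 is an empty yeast expression backbone of 5,371 bp built on pUC18. It belongs to a vector set designed for systematic metabolic engineering in Saccharomyces cerevisiae. It works as an E. coli/yeast shuttle plasmid. In bacteria it replicates at high copy from the pUC-type ColE1 origin and is selected with ampicillin through the β-lactamase gene. In yeast it is maintained by a CEN6/ARS element, which provides autonomous replication and centromere-based segregation, and so typically gives stable, low-copy maintenance. Remnants of the pUC lac region (lacZα fragments, lac promoter and operator, CAP site) and short bom, rop and lacI fragments are leftovers of the parental backbone and have no functional role.

Yeast selection relies on URA3 under its own promoter, which complements uracil auxotrophy and can be counterselected with 5-fluoroorotic acid. The marker cassette is flanked by two loxP sites in the same orientation, so Cre recombinase can excise URA3 and allow the marker to be reused in successive rounds of strain engineering. The expression cassette accepts a gene of interest between retained SpeI and XhoI sites and ends in the CYC1 transcription terminator. The AmpR promoter is annotated as two fragments, which suggests the cassette was inserted within that region. An unannotated stretch of roughly 700 bp lies upstream of the terminator in the direction of transcription and presumably holds the yeast promoter, but neither the catalogue fields nor the feature table identify it. The record therefore does not state which promoter drives the insert. The plasmid is suited to cloning and expressing pathway genes in yeast from a centromeric vector with a recyclable marker.
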