Addgene plasmid #26825: pXP118
Purpose: (Empty Backbone)
Depositing lab: Nancy DaSilva & Suzanne Sandmeyer. Depositing organization: University of California, Irvine. Publication: A vector set for systematic metabolic engineering in Saccharomyces cerevisiae. Fang F, Salmon K, Shen MW, Aeling KA, Ito E, Irwin B, Tran UP, Hatfield GW, Da Silva NA, Sandmeyer S. Yeast. 2011 Feb;28(2):123-36. doi: 10.1002/yea.1824. Epub 2010 Oct 8. PubMed 20936606.
Backbone
  Vector backbone: pUC18
  Backbone manufacturer: invitrogen
  Backbone size (bp): 5371
  Modifications to backbone: n/a
  Vector type: Yeast Expression, Cre/Lox
  Selectable markers: URA3
Growth in bacteria
  Bacterial resistance: Ampicillin, 100 μg/mL
  Growth temperature: 37°C
  Growth strain: DH5alpha
  Copy number: High Copy
Gene/Insert
  Gene/Insert name: None
  Cloning method: Restriction Enzyme; 5′ cloning site SpeI (not destroyed); 3′ cloning site XhoI (not destroyed)
  Sequencing primers: 5′ n/a
Terms and licenses: Academic/Nonprofit Terms; Industry Terms: Not Available to Industry
How to cite: pXP118 was a gift from Nancy DaSilva & Suzanne Sandmeyer (Addgene plasmid # 26825 ; http://n2t.net/addgene:26825 ; RRID:Addgene_26825)
