>Addgene plasmid #26825 | pXP118 | addgene partial sequence | sequence record 33058 | 26825 with M13pUC-fwd
GTCGACTCTAGAGGATCCCCGGGATAACTTCGTATAATGTATGCTATACGAAGTTATGGGTAATAACTGA
TATAATTAAATTGAAGCTCTAATTTGTGAGTTTAGTATACATGCATTTACTTATAATACAGTTTTTTAGT
TTTGCTGGCCGCATCTTCTCAAATATGCTTCCCAGCCTGCTTTTCTGTAACGTTCACCCTCTACCTTAGC
ATCCCTTCCCTTTGCAAATAGTCCTCTTCCAACAATAATAATGTCAGATCCTGTAGAGACCACATCATCC
ACGGTTCTATACTGTTGACCCAATGCGTCTCCCTTGTCATCTAAACCCACACCGGGTGTCATAATCAACC
AATCGTAACCTTCATCTCTTCCACCCATGTCTCTTTGAGCAATAAAGCCGATAACAAAATCTTTGTCGCT
CTTCGCAATGTCAACAGTACCCTTAGTATATTCTCCAGTAGATAGGGAGCCCTTGCATGACAATTCTGCT
AACATCAAAAGGCCTCTAGGTTCCTTTGTTACTTCTTCTGCCGCCTGCTTCAAACCGCTAACAATACCTG
GGCCCACCACACCGTGTGCATTCGTAATGTCTGCCCATTCTGCTATTCTGTATACACCCGCAGAGTACTG
CAATTTGACTGTATTACCAATGTCAGCAAATTTTCTGTCTTCGAAGAGTAAAAAATTGTACTTGGCGGAT
AATGCCTTTAGCGGCTTAACTGTGCCCTCCATGGAAAAATCAGTCAAGATATCCACATGTGTTTTTAGTA
AACAAATTTTGGGACCTAATGCTTCAACTAACTCCAGTAATTCCTTGGTGGTACGAACATCCAATGAAGC
ACACAAGTTTGTTTGCTTTTCGTGCATGATATT
